>Addgene plasmid #159150 | yHS1 | addgene full sequence | sequence record 311463 | Addgene NGS Result
CTCTCCCCGCGCGTTGGCCGATTCATTAATGCAGCTGGCACGACAGGTTTCCCGACTGGAAAGCGGGCAG
TGAGCGCAACGCAATTAATGTGAGTTAGCTCACTCATTAGGCACCCCAGGCTTTACACTTTATGCTTCCG
GCTCGTATGTTGTGTGGAATTGTGAGCGGATAACAATTTCACACAGGAAACAGCTATGACCATGATTACG
CCAAGCGCGCAATTAACCCTCACTAAAGGGAACAAAAGCTGGAGCTCAGTTTATCATTATCAATACTCGC
CATTTCAAAGAATACGTAAATAATTAATAGTAGTGATTTTCCTAACTTTATTTAGTCAAAAAATTAGCCT
TTTAATTCTGCTGTAACCCGTACATGCCCAAAATAGGGGGCGGGTTACACAGAATATATAACATCGTAGG
TGTCTGGGTGAACAGTTTATTCCTGGCATCCACTAAATATAATGGAGCCCGCTTTTTAAGCTGGCATCCA
GAAAAAAAAAGAATCCCAGCACCAAAATATTGTTTTCTTCACCAACCATCAGTTCATAGGTCCATTCTCT
TAGCGCAACTACAGAGAACAGGGGCACAAACAGGCAAAAAACGGGCACAACCTCAATGGAGTGATGCAAC
CTGCCTGGAGTAAATGATGACACAAGGCAATTGACCCACGCATGTATCTATCTCATTTTCTTACACCTTC
TATTACCTTCTGCTCTCTCTGATTTGGAAAAAGCTGAAAAAAAAGGTTGAAACCAGTTCCCTGAAATTAT
TCCCCTACTTGACTAATAAGTATATAAAGACGGTAGGTATTGATTGTAATTCTGTAAATCTATTTCTTAA
ACTTCTTAAATTCTACTTTTATAGTTAGTCTTTTTTTTAGTTTTAAAACACCAGAACTTAGTTTCGACGG
ATTCTAGAACTAGTCATATGCACATGGTATCGGAACTGATCAAGGAAAACATGCACATGAAGCTGTATAT
GGAAGGCACGGTCAACAACCACCACTTTAAATGCACCTCAGAAGGCGAAGGTAAACCTTATGAAGGTACC
CAAACTATGAGAATTAAGGCTGTCGAAGGTGGCCCACTGCCGTTTGCCTTCGATATCTTAGCGACTTCTT
TTATGTACGGCTCAAAGACATTCATCAACCATACGCAAGGTATCCCAGATTTCTTTAAACAGTCCTTTCC
GGAAGGCTTCACCTGGGAACGCGTTACCACTTATGAAGACGGTGGCGTGCTGACAGCTACGCAAGATACT
TCGTTACAGGACGGTTGTTTGATTTACAACGTCAAAATCCGTGGCGTAAATTTTCCTAGCAACGGTCCAG
TCATGCAGAAAAAGACATTAGGCTGGGAAGCTAGTACCGAAACTTTGTATCCGGCAGATGGTGGCCTGGA
AGGTCGCGCTGACATGGCACTGAAATTAGTAGGTGGCGGTCACTTGATTTGCAATCTGAAGACAACGTAC
CGTAGTAAAAAGCCGGCCAAAAACTTAAAGATGCCTGGTGTTTATTACGTGGATCGTAGATTGGAAAGAA
TCAAAGAAGCGGACAAGGAAACGTATGTGGAACAGCACGAAGTCGCCGTCGCACGCTACTGTGATTTACC
GTCCAAGTTAGGTCATAGAGGTGGATCCATGGTGTCCAAAGGTGAAGAACTGTTTACTGGTGTAGTGCCG
ATTTTAGTTGAATTAGACGGTGATGTGAATGGTCATAAGTTTAGCGTGTCGGGTGAAGGCGAAGGTGATG
CTACCTTTGGTGGCTCTGCAGATCTGGAAGACAACATGGAAACTCTGAACGATAACTTGAAGGTTATCGA
AAAGGCCGATAATGCTGCACAAGTGAAAGACGCGTTAACAAAGATGCGCGCCGCGGCTTTGGATGCTCAG
AAAGCAACGCCACCGAAACTGGAGGATAAGTCTCCTGACTCACCAGAAATGAAAGATTTTCGTCATGGCT
TCGACATTTTAGTGGGTCAAATCGATGACGCCTTGAAACTGGCGAACGAGGGTAAAGTCAAGGAAGCTCA
AGCAGCCGCGGAACAGCTGAAGACCACTCGTAATGCATATCATCAGAAATACAGAGGTGGCAAACTGACC
TTGAAGTTTATCTGTACAACGGGTAAACTGCCTGTTCCATGGCCGACTTTGGTGACCACTCTGGGCTATG
GTGTACAATGCTTCTCACGTTACCCAGATCATATGAAACAGCACGACTTTTTCAAGAGCGCCATGCCGGA
AGGCTACGTTCAAGAACGCACTATTTTCTTTAAGGATGACGGTAACTACAAGACACGTGCGGAAGTCAAA
TTTGAAGGCGATACGCTGGTAAACAGAATCGAATTGAAGGGTATCGATTTCAAGGAAGACGGCAACATCT
TGGGTCATAAATTGGAATACAACTACAACTCCCACAACGTCTACATCATGGCTGATAAGCAAAAGAATGG
CATCAAGGTAAACTTCAAGATCAGACATAACATCGAAGATGGTTCTGTTCAGCTGGCTGACCACTATCAA
CAGAATACACCTATTGGCGATGGTCCGGTGCTGTTACCTGATAACCATTACTTGAGCACGCAGAGTGCAC
TGTCCAAAGATCCAAATGAAAAGCGCGACCACATGGTCTTGTTGGAATTTGTCACCGCTGCTGGTATCAC
TTTGGGTATGGATGAACTGTATAAATGAAAGCTTATCGATACCGTCGACCTCGAGTCATGTAATTAGTTA
TGTCACGCTTACATTCACGCCCTCCCCCCACATCCGCTCTAACCGAAAAGGAAGGAGTTAGACAACCTGA
AGTCTAGGTCCCTATTTATTTTTTTATAGTTATGTTAGTATTAAGAACGTTATTTATATTTCAAATTTTT
CTTTTTTTTCTGTACAGACGCGTGTACGCATGTAACATTATACTGAAAACCTTGCTTGAGAAGGTTTTGG
GACGCTCGAAGGCTTTAATTTGCGGCCGGTACCCAATTCGCCCTATAGTGAGTCGTATTACGCGCGCTCA
CTGGCCGTCGTTTTACAACGTCGTGACTGGGAAAACCCTGGCGTTACCCAACTTAATCGCCTTGCAGCAC
ATCCCCCTTTCGCCAGCTGGCGTAATAGCGAAGAGGCCCGCACCGATCGCCCTTCCCAACAGTTGCGCAG
CCTGAATGGCGAATGG
[124 nt withheld, positions 3167-3290]
C
[91 nt withheld, positions 3292-3382]
A
[49 nt withheld, positions 3384-3432]
CCTTTGACGTTGGAGTCCACGTTCTTT
[37 nt withheld, positions 3460-3496]
ACCCTATCTCGGTCTATTCTTTTGATTTATAAGGGATTTTGCCGATTTCGGCCTATTGGTTAAAAAATGA
GCTGATTTAACAAAAATTTAACGCGAATTTTAACAAAATATTAACGCTTACAATTTCCTGATGCGGTATT
TTCTCCTTACGCATCTGTGCGGTATTTCACACCGCATATCGACCGGTCGAGGAGAACTTCTAGTATATCT
ACATACCTAATATTATTGCCTTATTAAAAATGGAATCCCAACAATTACATCAAAATCCACATTCTCTTCA
AAATCAATTGTCCTGTACTTCCTTGTTCATGTGTGTTCAAAAACGTTATATTTATAGGATAATTATACTC
TATTTCTCAACAAGTAATTGGTTGTTTGGCCGAGCGGTCTAAGGCGCCTGATTCAAGAAATATCTTGACC
GCAGTTAACTGTGGGAATACTCAGGTATCGTAAGATGCAAGAGTTCGAATCTCTTAGCAACCATTATTTT
TTTCCTCAACATAACGAGAACACACAGGGGCGCTATCGCACAGAATCAAATTCGATGACTGGAAATTTTT
TGTTAATTTCAGAGGTCGCCTGACGCATATACCTTTTTCAACTGAAAAATTGGGAGAAAAAGGAAAGGTG
AGAGCGCCGGAACCGGCTTTTCATATAGAATAGAGAAGCGTTCATGACTAAATGCTTGCATCACAATACT
TGAAGTTGACAATATTATTTAAGGACCTATTGTTTTTTCCAATAGGTGGTTAGCAATCGTCTTACTTTCT
AACTTTTCTTACCTTTTACATTTCAGCAATATATATATATATATTTCAAGGATATACCATTCTAATGTCT
GCCCCTAAGAAGATCGTCGTTTTGCCAGGTGACCACGTTGGTCAAGAAATCACAGCCGAAGCCATTAAGG
TTCTTAAAGCTATTTCTGATGTTCGTTCCAATGTCAAGTTCGATTTCGAAAATCATTTAATTGGTGGTGC
TGCTATCGATGCTACAGGTGTTCCACTTCCAGATGAGGCGCTGGAAGCCTCCAAGAAGGCTGATGCCGTT
TTGTTAGGTGCTGTGGGTGGTCCTAAATGGGGTACCGGTAGTGTTAGACCTGAACAAGGTTTACTAAAAA
TCCGTAAAGAACTTCAATTGTACGCCAACTTAAGACCATGTAACTTTGCATCCGACTCTCTTTTAGACTT
ATCTCCAATCAAGCCACAATTTGCTAAAGGTACTGACTTCGTTGTTGTCAGAGAATTAGTGGGAGGTATT
TACTTTGGTAAGAGAAAGGAAGACGATGGTGATGGTGTCGCTTGGGATAGTGAACAATACACCGTTCCAG
AAGTGCAAAGAATCACAAGAATGGCCGCTTTCATGGCCCTACAACATGAGCCACCATTGCCTATTTGGTC
CTTGGATAAAGCTAATGTTTTGGCCTCTTCAAGATTATGGAGAAAAACTGTGGAGGAAACCATCAAGAAC
GAATTCCCTACATTGAAGGTTCAACATCAATTGATTGATTCTGCCGCCATGATCCTAGTTAAGAACCCAA
CCCACCTAAATGGTATTATAATCACCAGCAACATGTTTGGTGATATCATCTCCGATGAAGCCTCCGTTAT
CCCAGGTTCCTTGGGTTTGTTGCCATCTGCGTCCTTGGCCTCTTTGCCAGACAAGAACACCGCATTTGGT
TTGTACGAACCATGCCACGGTTCTGCTCCAGATTTGCCAAAGAATAAGGTCAACCCTATCGCCACTATCT
TGTCTGCTGCAATGATGTTGAAATTGTCATTGAACTTGCCTGAAGAAGGTAAGGCCATTGAAGATGCAGT
TAAAAAGGTTTTGGATGCAGGTATCAGAACTGGTGATTTAGGTGGTTCCAACAGTACCACCGAAGTCGGT
GATGCTGTCGCCGAAGAAGTTAAGAAAATCCTTGCTTAAAAAGATTCTCTTTTTTTATGATATTTGTACA
TAAACTTTATAAATGAAATTCATAATAGAAACGACACGAAATTACAAAATGGAATATGTTCATAGGGTAG
ACGAAACTATATACGCAATCTACATACATTTATCAAGAAGGAGAAAAAGGAGGATGTAAAGGAATACAGG
TAAGCAAATTGATACTAATGGCTCAACGTGATAAGGAAAAAGAATTGCACTTTAACATTAATATTGACAA
GGAGGAGGGCACCACACAAAAAGTTAGGTGTAACAGAAAATCATGAAACTATGATTCCTAATTTATATAT
TGGAGGATTTTCTCTAAAAAAAAAAAAATACAACAAATAAAAAACACTCAATGACCTGACCATTTGATGG
AGTTTAAGTCAATACCTTCTTGAACCATTTCCCATAATGGTGAAAGTTCCCTCAAGAATTTTACTCTGTC
AGAAACGGCCTTAACGACGTAGTCGATATGGTGCACTCTCAGTACAATCTGCTCTGATGCCGCATAGTTA
AGCCAGCCCCGACACCCGCCAACACCCGCTGACGCGCCCTGACGGGCTTGTCTGCTCCCGGCATCCGCTT
ACAGACAAGCTGTGACCGTCTCCGGGAGCTGCATGTGTCAGAGGTTTTCACCGTCATCACCGAAACGCGC
GAGACGAAAGGGCCTCGTGATACGCCTATTTTTATAGGTTAATGTCATGATAATAATGGTTTCTTAGGAC
GGATCGCTTGCCTGTAACTTACACGCGCCTCGTATCTTTTAATGATGGAATAATTTGGGAATTTACTCTG
TGTTTATTTATTTTTATGTTTTGTATTTGGATTTTAGAAAGTAAATAAAGAAGGTAGAAGAGTTACGGAA
TGAAGAAAAAAAAATAAACAAAGGTTTAAAAAATTTCAACAAAAAGCGTACTTTACATATATATTTATTA
GACAAGAAAAGCAGATTAAATAGATATACATTCGATTAACGATAAGTAAAATGTAAAATCACAGGATTTT
CGTGTGTGGTCTTCTACACAGACAAGATGAAACAATTCGGCATTAATACCTGAGAGCAGGAAGAGCAAGA
TAAAAGGTAGTATTTGTTGGCGATCCCCCTAGAGTCTTTTACATCTTCGGAAAACAAAAACTATTTTTTC
TTTAATTTCTTTTTTTACTTTCTATTTTTAATTTATATATTTATATTAAAAAATTTAAATTATAATTATT
TTTATAGCACGTGATGAAAAGGACCCAGGTGGCACTTTTCGGGGAAATGTGCGCGGAACCCCTATTTGTT
TATTTTTCTAAATACATTCAAATATGTATCCGCTCATGAGACAATAACCCTGATAAATGCTTCAATAATA
TTGAAAAAGGAAGAGTATGAGTATTCAACATTTCCGTGTCGCCCTTATTCCCTTTTTTGCGGCATTTTGC
CTTCCTGTTTTTGCTCACCCAGAAACGCTGGTGAAAGTAAAAGATGCTGAAGATCAGTTGGGTGCACGAG
TGGGTTACATCGAACTGGATCTCAACAGCGGTAAGATCCTTGAGAGTTTTCGCCCCGAAGAACGTTTTCC
AATGATGAGCACTTTTAAAGTTCTGCTATGTGGCGCGGTATTATCCCGTATTGACGCCGGGCAAGAGCAA
CTCGGTCGCCGCATACACTATTCTCAGAATGACTTGGTTGAGTACTCACCAGTCACAGAAAAGCATCTTA
CGGATGGCATGACAGTAAGAGAATTATGCAGTGCTGCCATAACCATGAGTGATAACACTGCGGCCAACTT
ACTTCTGACAACGATCGGAGGACCGAAGGAGCTAACCGCTTTTTTGCACAACATGGGGGATCATGTAACT
CGCCTTGATCGTTGGGAACCGGAGCTGAATGAAGCCATACCAAACGACGAGCGTGACACCACGATGCCTG
TAGCAATGGCAACAACGTTGCGCAAACTATTAACTGGCGAACTACTTACTCTAGCTTCCCGGCAACAATT
AATAGACTGGATGGAGGCGGATAAAGTTGCAGGACCACTTCTGCGCTCGGCCCTTCCGGCTGGCTGGTTT
ATTGCTGATAAATCTGGAGCCGGTGAGCGTGGGTCTCGCGGTATCATTGCAGCACTGGGGCCAGATGGTA
AGCCCTCCCGTATCGTAGTTATCTACACGACGGGGAGTCAGGCAACTATGGATGAACGAAATAGACAGAT
CGCTGAGATAGGTGCCTCACTGATTAAGCATTGGTAACTGTCAGACCAAGTTTACTCATATATACTTTAG
ATTGATTTAAAACTTCATTTTTAATTTAAAAGGATCTAGGTGAAGATCCTTTTTGATAATCTCATGACCA
AAATCCCTTAACGTGAGTTTTCGTTCCACTGAGCGTCAGACCCCGTAGAAAAGATCAAAGGATCTTCTTG
AGATCCTTTTTTTCTGCGCGTAATCTGCTGCTTGCAAACAAAAAAACCACCGCTACCAGCGGTGGTTTGT
TTGCCGGATCAAGAGCTACCAACTCTTTTTCCGAAGGTAACTGGCTTCAGCAGAGCGCAGATACCAAATA
CTGTTCTTCTAGTGTAGCCGTAGTTAGGCCACCACTTCAAGAACTCTGTAGCACCGCCTACATACCTCGC
TCTGCTAATCCTGTTACCAGTGGCTGCTGCCAGTGGCGATAAGTCGTGTCTTACCGGGTTGGACTCAAGA
CGATAGTTACCGGATAAGGCGCAGCGGTCGGGCTGAACGGGGGGTTCGTGCACACAGCCCAGCTTGGAGC
GAACGACCTACACCGAACTGAGATACCTACAGCGTGAGCTATGAGAAAGCGCCACGCTTCCCGAAGGGAG
AAAGGCGGACAGGTATCCGGTAAGCGGCAGGGTCGGAACAGGAGAGCGCACGAGGGAGCTTCCAGGGGGA
AACGCCTGGTATCTTTATAGTCCTGTCGGGTTTCGCCACCTCTGACTTGAGCGTCGATTTTTGTGATGCT
CGTCAGGGGGGCGGAGCCTATGGAAAAACGCCAGCAACGCGGCCTTTTTACGGTTCCTGGCCTTTTGCTG
GCCTTTTGCTCACATGTTCTTTCCTGCGTTATCCCCTGATTCTGTGGATAACCGTATTACCGCCTTTGAG
TGAGCTGATACCGCTCGCCGCAGCCGAACGACCGAGCGCAGCGAGTCAGTGAGCGAGGAAGCGGAAGAGC
GCCCAATACGCAAACCGC
Features (pLannotate 1.2.2; 25 found; start..end, strand, type, name):
     86..107     +  protein_bind   CAP binding site: CAP binding activates transcription in the presence of cAMP. E. coli catabolite activator protein
    122..152     +  promoter       lac promoter: promoter for the E. coli lac operon
    160..176     +  protein_bind   lac operator: The lac repressor binds to the lac operator to inhibit transcription in E. coli. This inhibition can be relieved by adding lactose or isopropyl-β-D-thiogalactopyranoside (IPTG). lac repressor encoded by lacI
    221..239     +  promoter       T3 promoter: promoter for bacteriophage T3 RNA polymerase
    264..907     +  promoter       GAP promoter: S. cerevisiae TDH3; promoter for glyceraldehyde-3-phosphate dehydrogenase
    934..1629    +  CDS            mKate2: mKate2 is a basic (constitutively fluorescent) red fluorescent protein published in 2009, derived from Entacmaea quadricolor. It is reported to be a rapidly-maturing monomer with moderate acid sensitivity.
   1621..2403    +  CDS            cEGFP: cEGFP is a basic (constitutively fluorescent) green fluorescent protein published in 2008, derived from Aequorea victoria.
   2416..2685    +  CDS            cEGFP (fragment): cEGFP is a basic (constitutively fluorescent) green fluorescent protein published in 2008, derived from Aequorea victoria.
   2689..2715    +  misc_feature   MCS (fragment): pBluescript multiple cloning site
   2716..2963    +  terminator     CYC1 terminator: S. cerevisiae CYC1; transcription terminator for CYC1
   2982..3000    -  promoter       T7 promoter: promoter for bacteriophage T7 RNA polymerase
   3008..3163    +  CDS            lacZα (fragment): LacZα fragment of β-galactosidase; lacZ fragment
   3167..3595    +  rep_origin     f1 ori (sequence partly withheld): f1 bacteriophage origin of replication; arrow indicates direction of (+) strand synthesis
   3623..3675    -  misc_feature   bom (fragment): basis of mobility region from pBR322
   3706..3783    +  CDS            YO192_YEAST (fragment): Experimental evidence at protein level: Swiss-Prot protein existence level 1. From Saccharomyces cerevisiae (strain ATCC 204508 / S288c) (Baker's yeast).
   3923..4330    +  promoter       LEU2 promoter: S. cerevisiae LEU2
   4331..5425    +  CDS            LEU2: 3-isopropylmalate dehydrogenase, required for leucine biosynthesis; S. cerevisiae LEU2; yeast auxotrophic marker
   5787..5903    -  CDS            NFS1 (fragment): NFS1_YEAST - Also known as SPL1 From Saccharomyces cerevisiae (strain ATCC 204508 / S288c) (Baker's yeast).
   5902..5952    -  misc_feature   bom (fragment): basis of mobility region from pBR322
   6054..6089    -  CDS            rop (fragment): Rop protein, which maintains plasmids at low copy number; rop
   6158..6661    -  misc_feature   CEN/ARS: S. cerevisiae CEN6 centromere fused to an autonomously replicating sequence
   6698..6802    +  promoter       AmpR promoter: bla
   6803..7663    +  CDS            AmpR: β-lactamase; bla; confers resistance to ampicillin, carbenicillin, and related antibiotics
   7834..8422    +  rep_origin     ori: high-copy-number ColE1/pMB1/pBR322/pUC origin of replication
   8605..73      +  CDS            lacI (fragment) (across the origin): lac repressor; lacI; The lac repressor binds to the lac operator to inhibit transcription in E. coli. This inhibition can be relieved by adding lactose or isopropyl-β-D-thiogalactopyranoside (IPTG).
