[The description below was written by a language model from this plasmid's Addgene catalogue record and pLannotate feature annotations shown in this document.]
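Description:
yHS1 is a yeast expression plasmid built on the p415GPD backbone, a centromeric E. coli/S. cerevisiae shuttle vector of about 8.6 kb. In yeast it is maintained through a CEN6/ARS element, which gives low, stable copy number, and it is selected by leucine prototrophy through the LEU2 marker with its own promoter. In bacteria it replicates from a ColE1/pUC-type origin and is selected with ampicillin via the β-lactamase gene. The catalogue lists it as low copy. Remnants of the pBluescript-derived scaffold are also present, including an f1 origin, lac promoter/operator and lacZα fragments, and flanking T3 and T7 promoters that serve as sequencing primer sites.

The roughly 1.76 kb insert, cloned between XbaI and HindIII, encodes the first-generation genetically encoded heme sensor HS1. It is driven by the strong constitutive GPD (TDH3) promoter and terminated by the CYC1 terminator. According to the depositor, HS1 consists of the His/Met-coordinating four-helix-bundle hemoprotein cytochrome b562 as the heme-binding domain, fused to two fluorescent proteins, EGFP and mKATE2. The automated annotation identifies an mKate2 coding region followed by EGFP-like sequence split into two segments. It does not label cytochrome b562, so the position of the heme-binding domain within the fusion cannot be read from the feature table.

The stated purpose is to report labile heme in the cytosol of budding yeast, and no targeting signal is annotated. Pairing a green and a red fluorophore in one polypeptide suits a two-colour readout, but the record itself does not describe how heme binding alters the signal.
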