Addgene plasmid #159150: yHS1
Purpose: Cytosolic labile heme reporter
Depositing lab: Amit Reddi. Depositing organization: Georgia Institute of Technology. Publication: Heme dynamics and trafficking factors revealed by genetically encoded fluorescent heme sensors. Hanna DA, Harvey RM, Martinez-Guzman O, Yuan X, Chandrasekharan B, Raju G, Outten FW, Hamza I, Reddi AR. Proc Natl Acad Sci U S A. 2016 Jul 5;113(27):7539-44. doi: 10.1073/pnas.1523802113. Epub 2016 May 31. PubMed 27247412.
Backbone
  Vector backbone: p415GPD
  Backbone manufacturer: M. Funk
  Backbone size w/o insert (bp): 6900
  Total vector size (bp): 8600
  Vector type: Yeast Expression
  Selectable markers: LEU2
Growth in bacteria
  Bacterial resistance: Ampicillin, 100 μg/mL
  Growth temperature: 37°C
  Growth strain: DH5alpha
  Copy number: Low Copy
Gene/Insert
  Gene/Insert name: yHS1
  Species: S. cerevisiae (budding yeast)
  Insert size (bp): 1758
  Promoter: GPD
  Cloning method: Restriction Enzyme; 5′ cloning site XbaI (not destroyed); 3′ cloning site HindIII (not destroyed)
  Sequencing primers: 5′ T3; 3′ T7 Pro
Terms and licenses: Academic/Nonprofit Terms; Industry Terms: Not Available to Industry
Depositor comments: The first-generation heme sensor, HS1, consists of a heme-binding domain, the His/Met coordinating 4-alpha-helical bundle hemoprotein cytochrome b562 (Cyt b562) (13), fused to a pair of fluorescent proteins, EGFP and Katushka 2 (mKATE2)
How to cite: yHS1 was a gift from Amit Reddi (Addgene plasmid # 159150 ; http://n2t.net/addgene:159150 ; RRID:Addgene_159150)
