>Addgene plasmid #159150 | yHS1 | depositor partial sequence | sequence record 307511 | HS1 insert
CACATGGTATCGGAACTGATCAAGGAAAACATGCACATGAAGCTGTATATGGAAGGCACGGTCAACAACC
ACCACTTTAAATGCACCTCAGAAGGCGAAGGTAAACCTTATGAAGGTACCCAAACTATGAGAATTAAGGC
TGTCGAAGGTGGCCCACTGCCGTTTGCCTTCGATATCTTAGCGACTTCTTTTATGTACGGCTCAAAGACA
TTCATCAACCATACGCAAGGTATCCCAGATTTCTTTAAACAGTCCTTTCCGGAAGGCTTCACCTGGGAAC
GCGTTACCACTTATGAAGACGGTGGCGTGCTGACAGCTACGCAAGATACTTCGTTACAGGACGGTTGTTT
GATTTACAACGTCAAAATCCGTGGCGTAAATTTTCCTAGCAACGGTCCAGTCATGCAGAAAAAGACATTA
GGCTGGGAAGCTAGTACCGAAACTTTGTATCCGGCAGATGGTGGCCTGGAAGGTCGCGCTGACATGGCAC
TGAAATTAGTAGGTGGCGGTCACTTGATTTGCAATCTGAAGACAACGTACCGTAGTAAAAAGCCGGCCAA
AAACTTAAAGATGCCTGGTGTTTATTACGTGGATCGTAGATTGGAAAGAATCAAAGAAGCGGACAAGGAA
ACGTATGTGGAACAGCACGAAGTCGCCGTCGCACGCTACTGTGATTTACCGTCCAAGTTAGGTCATAGAG
GTGGATCCATGGTGTCCAAAGGTGAAGAACTGTTTACTGGTGTAGTGCCGATTTTAGTTGAATTAGACGG
TGATGTGAATGGTCATAAGTTTAGCGTGTCGGGTGAAGGCGAAGGTGATGCTACCTTTGGTGGCTCTGCA
GATCTGGAAGACAACATGGAAACTCTGAACGATAACTTGAAGGTTATCGAAAAGGCCGATAATGCTGCAC
AAGTGAAAGACGCGTTAACAAAGATGCGCGCCGCGGCTTTGGATGCTCAGAAAGCAACGCCACCGAAACT
GGAGGATAAGTCTCCTGACTCACCAGAAATGAAAGATTTTCGTCATGGCTTCGACATTTTAGTGGGTCAA
ATCGATGACGCCTTGAAACTGGCGAACGAGGGTAAAGTCAAGGAAGCTCAAGCAGCCGCGGAACAGCTGA
AGACCACTCGTAATGCATATCATCAGAAATACAGAGGTGGCAAACTGACCTTGAAGTTTATCTGTACAAC
GGGTAAACTGCCTGTTCCATGGCCGACTTTGGTGACCACTCTGGGCTATGGTGTACAATGCTTCTCACGT
TACCCAGATCATATGAAACAGCACGACTTTTTCAAGAGCGCCATGCCGGAAGGCTACGTTCAAGAACGCA
CTATTTTCTTTAAGGATGACGGTAACTACAAGACACGTGCGGAAGTCAAATTTGAAGGCGATACGCTGGT
AAACAGAATCGAATTGAAGGGTATCGATTTCAAGGAAGACGGCAACATCTTGGGTCATAAATTGGAATAC
AACTACAACTCCCACAACGTCTACATCATGGCTGATAAGCAAAAGAATGGCATCAAGGTAAACTTCAAGA
TCAGACATAACATCGAAGATGGTTCTGTTCAGCTGGCTGACCACTATCAACAGAATACACCTATTGGCGA
TGGTCCGGTGCTGTTACCTGATAACCATTACTTGAGCACGCAGAGTGCACTGTCCAAAGATCCAAATGAA
AAGCGCGACCACATGGTCTTGTTGGAATTTGTCACCGCTGCTGGTATCACTTTGGGTATGGATGAACTGT
ATAAATGA
